Addgene plasmid #212671: pCW-12S-E1A-HA-puro
Purpose: Express adenovirus E1A
Depositing lab: Yumi Konagaya & Tobias Meyer. Depositing organization: Cornell University. Publication: An intermediate Rb-E2F activity state safeguards proliferation commitment. Konagaya Y, Rosenthal D, Ratnayeke N, Fan Y, Meyer T. Nature. 2024 Jul;631(8020):424-431. doi: 10.1038/s41586-024-07554-2. Epub 2024 Jun 26. PubMed 38926571.
Backbone
  Vector backbone: pCW
  Vector type: Lentiviral
  Selectable markers: Puromycin
Growth in bacteria
  Bacterial resistance: Ampicillin, 100 μg/mL
  Growth temperature: 30°C
  Growth strain: NEB Stable
  Copy number: High Copy
Gene/Insert
  Gene/Insert name: 12S-E1A
  Species: Adenovirus
  Promoter: TRE
  Tag / fusion protein: HA (C terminal on insert)
  Cloning method: Gibson Cloning
Terms and licenses: Academic/Nonprofit Terms; Industry Terms: Not Available to Industry
How to cite: pCW-12S-E1A-HA-puro was a gift from Yumi Konagaya & Tobias Meyer (Addgene plasmid # 212671 ; http://n2t.net/addgene:212671 ; RRID:Addgene_212671)
