[The description below was written by a language model from this plasmid's Addgene catalogue record and pLannotate feature annotations shown in this document.]
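Description:
pCW-12S-E1A-HA-puro is an all-in-one, doxycycline-inducible lentiviral expression plasmid built on the pCW backbone for expressing the 12S isoform of adenovirus E1A in mammalian cells. It is propagated in E. coli through a high-copy ColE1/pUC-type origin with ampicillin resistance (β-lactamase). The lentiviral transfer cassette has a third-generation-style layout. An RSV promoter fused to a truncated HIV-1 5' LTR drives genomic RNA production in packaging cells, followed by the Ψ packaging signal with a gag fragment, the Rev response element and the cPPT/CTS. A WPRE and a self-inactivating ΔU3 3' LTR close the unit. An SV40 polyadenylation signal and SV40 origin lie downstream of the 3' LTR.

The payload consists of two transcription units. A tight TRE promoter (seven tet operators upstream of a minimal CMV promoter) controls the E1A coding sequence, which the annotation matches to human adenovirus 5 E1A. According to the catalogue entry it carries a C-terminal HA tag for detection, although the tag is not separately annotated in the feature table. Downstream, a constitutive human PGK promoter drives puromycin N-acetyltransferase followed closely by the rtTA3 reverse tetracycline transactivator. The element linking these two reading frames is not annotated. Transduced cells can therefore be selected with puromycin and supply their own transactivator, so adding doxycycline switches on E1A.

E1A competes for the E2F binding site on Rb, releasing E2F and activating S-phase genes. Inducible expression thus offers a way to perturb the Rb–E2F pathway and cell-cycle entry on demand, consistent with the associated study of Rb-E2F activity and proliferation commitment.
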