Features (pLannotate 1.2.2; 26 found; start..end, strand, type, name):
     41..158     +  misc_feature   cPPT/CTS: central polypurine tract and central termination sequence of HIV-1
    212..526     +  promoter       tight TRE promoter: Tet-responsive promoter PTight, consisting of seven tet operator sequences followed by the minimal CMV promoter
    549..1277    +  CDS            E1A_ADE05 (fragment): Experimental evidence at protein level: Swiss-Prot protein existence level 1. Plays a role in viral genome replication by driving entry of quiescent cells into the cell cycle. Stimulation of progression from G1 to S phase allows the virus to efficiently use the cellular DNA replicating machinery to achieve viral genome replication. E1A protein has both transforming and trans-activating activities. Induces the disassembly of the E2F1 transcription factor from RB1 by direct competition for the same binding site on RB1, with subsequent transcriptional activation of E2F1-regulated S-phase genes an
   1334..1844    +  promoter       hPGK promoter: human phosphoglycerate kinase 1 promoter
   1854..2450    +  CDS            PuroR (fragment): puromycin N-acetyltransferase; pac from Streptomyces; confers resistance to puromycin
   2505..3202    +  CDS            rtTA3 (fragment): reverse tetracycline transactivator 3 activates expression from Tet-responsive promoters in the presence of doxycycline
   3132..3242    +  CDS            VP48: 3 tandem repeats of the minimal activation domain of herpes simplex virus VP16 (Cheng et al., 2013)
   3278..3826    +  misc_feature   WPRE (fragment): woodchuck hepatitis virus posttranscriptional regulatory element
   3852..3923    +  CDS            nef (fragment): NEF_HV1Z2 - Experimental evidence at protein level: Swiss-Prot protein existence level 1. Extracellular Nef protein targets CD4(+) T-lymphocytes for apoptosis by interacting with CXCR4 surface receptors. From Human immunodeficiency virus type 1 group M subtype D (isolate Z2/CDC-Z34) (HIV-1).
   3925..4158    +  LTR            3' LTR (ΔU3): self-inactivating 3' long terminal repeat (LTR) from HIV-1
   4230..4351    +  polyA_signal   SV40 poly(A) signal: SV40 polyadenylation signal
   4391..4526    +  rep_origin     SV40 ori: SV40 origin of replication
   4534..4597    +  promoter       AmpR promoter: bla
   4598..5458    +  CDS            AmpR: β-lactamase; bla; confers resistance to ampicillin, carbenicillin, and related antibiotics
   5629..6217    +  rep_origin     ori: high-copy-number ColE1/pMB1/pBR322/pUC origin of replication
   6400..6492    +  CDS            lacI (fragment): lac repressor; lacI; The lac repressor binds to the lac operator to inhibit transcription in E. coli. This inhibition can be relieved by adding lactose or isopropyl-β-D-thiogalactopyranoside (IPTG).
   6505..6526    +  protein_bind   CAP binding site: CAP binding activates transcription in the presence of cAMP. E. coli catabolite activator protein
   6541..6571    +  promoter       lac promoter: promoter for the E. coli lac operon
   6579..6595    +  protein_bind   lac operator: The lac repressor binds to the lac operator to inhibit transcription in E. coli. This inhibition can be relieved by adding lactose or isopropyl-β-D-thiogalactopyranoside (IPTG). lac repressor encoded by lacI
   6640..6658    +  promoter       T3 promoter: promoter for bacteriophage T3 RNA polymerase
   6686..6912    +  promoter       RSV promoter: Rous sarcoma virus enhancer/promoter
   6913..7093    +  LTR            5' LTR (truncated): truncated 5' long terminal repeat (LTR) from HIV-1
   7140..7265    +  misc_feature   HIV-1 Ψ: packaging signal of human immunodeficiency virus type 1
   7249..7612    +  CDS            HIV-1 gag (fragment): gag protein from human immunodeficiency virus 1; gag
   7758..7991    +  misc_feature   RRE: The Rev response element (RRE) of HIV-1 allows for Rev-dependent mRNA export from the nucleus to the cytoplasm.
   8368..8392    +  CDS            Rev (fragment): human immunodeficiency virus 1 (HIV-1) Rev protein; rev; enhances nuclear export of unspliced and incompletely spliced viral mRNAs
>Addgene plasmid #212671 | pCW-12S-E1A-HA-puro | addgene full sequence | sequence record 420489 | Addgene NGS Result
AATTCTCGACCTCGAGACAAATGGCAGTATTCATCCACAATTTTAAAAGAAAAGGGGGGATTGGGGGGTA
CAGTGCAGGGGAAAGAATAGTAGACATAATAGCAACAGACATACAAACTAAAGAATTACAAAAACAAATT
ACAAAAATTCAAAATTTTCGGGTTTATTACAGGGACAGCAGAGATCCACTTTGGCCGCGAATCGATATGT
CGAGTTTACTCCCTATCAGTGATAGAGAACGTATGTCGAGTTTACTCCCTATCAGTGATAGAGAACGATG
TCGAGTTTACTCCCTATCAGTGATAGAGAACGTATGTCGAGTTTACTCCCTATCAGTGATAGAGAACGTA
TGTCGAGTTTACTCCCTATCAGTGATAGAGAACGTATGTCGAGTTTATCCCTATCAGTGATAGAGAACGT
ATGTCGAGTTTACTCCCTATCAGTGATAGAGAACGTATGTCGAGGTAGGCGTGTACGGTGGGAGGCCTAT
ATAAGCAGAGCTCGTTTAGTGAACCGTCAGATCGCCTGGAGAATTGGCTAGCGCCACCATGAGACATATT
ATCTGCCACGGAGGTGTTATTACCGAAGAAATGGCCGCCAGTCTTTTGGACCAGCTGATCGAAGAGGTAC
TGGCTGATAATCTTCCACCTCCTAGCCATTTTGAACCACCTACCCTTCACGAACTGTATGATTTAGACGT
GACGGCCCCCGAAGATCCCAACGAGGAGGCGGTTTCGCAGATTTTTCCCGACTCTGTAATGTTGGCGGTG
CAGGAAGGGATTGACTTACTCACTTTTCCGCCGGCGCCCGGTTCTCCGGAGCCGCCTCACCTTTCCCGGC
AGCCCGAGCAGCCGGAGCAGAGAGCCTTGGGTCCGGTTTCTATGCCAAACCTTGTACCGGAGGTGATCGA
TCTTACCTGCCACGAGGCTGGCTTTCCACCCAGTGACGACGAGGATGAAGAGGGTCCTGTGTCTGAACCT
GAGCCTGAGCCCGAGCCAGAACCGGAGCCTGCAAGACCTACCCGCCGTCCTAAAATGGCGCCTGCTATCC
TGAGACGCCCGACATCACCTGTGTCTAGAGAATGCAATAGTAGTACGGATAGCTGTGACTCCGGTCCTTC
TAACACACCTCCTGAGATACACCCGGTGGTCCCGCTGTGCCCCATTAAACCAGTTGCCGTGAGAGTTGGT
GGGCGTCGCCAGGCTGTGGAATGTATCGAGGACTTGCTTAACGAGCCTGGGCAACCTTTGGACTTGAGCT
GTAAACGCCCCAGGCCAAGCGCTGGGGGATCCTATCCGTACGACGTACCAGACTACGCATGAGAATTCGA
TCCGGGGTTGGGGTTGCGCCTTTTCCAAGGCAGCCCTGGGTTTGCGCAGGGACGCGGCTGCTCTGGGCGT
GGTTCCGGGAAACGCAGCGGCGCCGACCCTGGGTCTCGCACATTCTTCACGTCCGTTCGCAGCGTCACCC
GGATCTTCGCCGCTACCCTTGTGGGCCCCCCGGCGACGCTTCCTGCTCCGCCCCTAAGTCGGGAAGGTTC
CTTGCGGTTCGCGGCGTGCCGGACGTGACAAACGGAAGCCGCACGTCTCACTAGTACCCTCGCAGACGGA
CAGCGCCAGGGAGCAATGGCAGCGCGCCGACCGCGATGGGCTGTGGCCAATAGCGGCTGCTCAGCAGGGC
GCGCCGAGAGCAGCGGCCGGGAAGGGGCGGTGCGGGAGGCGGGGTGTGGGGCGGTAGTGTGGGCCCTGTT
CCTGCCCGCGCGGTGTTCCGCATTCTGCAAGCCTCCGGAGCGCACGTCGGCAGTCGGCTCCCTCGTTGAC
CGAATCACCGACCTCTCTCCCCAGCAATTCACCATGACCGAGTACAAGCCCACGGTGCGCCTCGCCACCC
GCGACGACGTCCCCAGGGCCGTACGCACCCTCGCCGCCGCGTTCGCCGACTACCCCGCCACGCGCCACAC
CGTCGATCCGGACCGCCACATCGAGCGGGTCACCGAGCTGCAAGAACTCTTCCTCACGCGCGTCGGGCTC
GACATCGGCAAGGTGTGGGTCGCGGACGACGGCGCCGCGGTGGCGGTCTGGACCACGCCGGAGAGCGTCG
AAGCGGGGGCGGTGTTCGCCGAGATCGGCCCGCGCATGGCCGAGTTGAGCGGTTCCCGGCTGGCCGCGCA
GCAACAGATGGAAGGCCTCCTGGCGCCGCACCGGCCCAAGGAGCCCGCGTGGTTCCTGGCCACCGTCGGC
GTCTCGCCCGACCACCAGGGCAAGGGTCTGGGCAGCGCCGTCGTGCTCCCCGGAGTGGAGGCGGCCGAGC
GCGCCGGGGTGCCCGCCTTCCTGGAGACCTCCGCGCCCCGCAACCTCCCCTTCTACGAGCGGCTCGGCTT
CACCGTCACCGCCGACGTCGAGGTGCCCGAAGGACCGCGCACCTGGTGCATGACCCGCAAGCCCGGTGCC
GAAGGTAGAGGTTCTCTCCTCACTTGTGGTGATGTTGAAGAAAACCCTGGTCCAATGTCTAGACTGGACA
AGAGCAAAGTCATAAACGGAGCTCTGGAATTACTCAATGGTGTCGGTATCGAAGGCCTGACGACAAGGAA
ACTCGCTCAAAAGCTGGGAGTTGAGCAGCCTACCCTGTACTGGCACGTGAAGAACAAGCGGGCCCTGCTC
GATGCCCTGCCAATCGAGATGCTGGACAGGCATCATACCCACTTCTGCCCCCTGGAAGGCGAGTCATGGC
AAGACTTTCTGCGGAACAACGCCAAGTCATACCGCTGTGCTCTCCTCTCACATCGCGACGGGGCTAAAGT
GCATCTCGGCACCCGCCCAACAGAGAAACAGTACGAAACCCTGGAAAATCAGCTCGCGTTCCTGTGTCAG
CAAGGCTTCTCCCTGGAGAACGCACTGTACGCTCTGTCCGCCGTGGGCCACTTTACACTGGGCTGCGTAT
TGGAGGAACAGGAGCATCAAGTAGCAAAAGAGGAAAGAGAGACACCTACCACCGATTCTATGCCCCCACT
TCTGAGACAAGCAATTGAGCTGTTCGACCGGCAGGGAGCCGAACCTGCCTTCCTTTTCGGCCTGGAACTA
ATCATATGTGGCCTGGAGAAACAGCTAAAGTGCGAAAGCGGCGGGCCGACCGACGCCCTTGACGATTTTG
ACTTAGACATGCTCCCAGCCGATGCCCTTGACGACTTTGACCTTGATATGCTGCCTGCTGACGCTCTTGA
CGATTTTGACCTTGACATGCTCCCCGGGTAACTAAGTAAGGATCGATCCAAGATATCGTATTCTTAACTA
TGTTGCTCCTTTTACGCTATGTGGATACGCTGCTTTAATGCCTTTGTATCATGCTATTGCTTCCCGTATG
GCTTTCATTTTCTCCTCCTTGTATAAATCCTGGTTGCTGTCTCTTTATGAGGAGTTGTGGCCCGTTGTCA
GGCAACGTGGCGTGGTGTGCACTGTGTTTGCTGACGCAACCCCCACTGGTTGGGGCATTGCCACCACCTG
TCAGCTCCTTTCCGGGACTTTCGCTTTCCCCCTCCCTATTGCCACGGCGGAACTCATCGCCGCCTGCCTT
GCCCGCTGCTGGACAGGGGCTCGGCTGTTGGGCACTGACAATTCCGTGGTGTTGTCGGGGAAGCTGACGT
CCTTTCCATGGCTGCTCGCCTGTGTTGCCACCTGGATTCTGCGCGGGACGTCCTTCTGCTACGTCCCTTC
GGCCCTCAATCCAGCGGACCTTCCTTCCCGCGGCCTGCTGCCGGCTCTGCGGCCTCTTCCGCGTCTTCGC
CTTCGCCCTCAGACGAGTCGGATCTCCCTTTGGGCCGCCTCCCCGCCTGTTTCGCCTCGGCGTCCGGACT
AGAGGTACCTTTAAGACCAATGACTTACAAGGCAGCTGTAGATCTTAGCCACTTTTTAAAAGAAAAGGGG
GGACTGGAAGGGCTAATTCACTCCCAACGAAGACAAGATCTGCTTTTTGCTTGTACTGGGTCTCTCTGGT
TAGACCAGATCTGAGCCTGGGAGCTCTCTGGCTAACTAGGGAACCCACTGCTTAAGCCTCAATAAAGCTT
GCCTTGAGTGCTTCAAGTAGTGTGTGCCCGTCTGTTGTGTGACTCTGGTAACTAGAGATCCCTCAGACCC
TTTTAGTCAGTGTGGAAAATCTCTAGCAGTAGTAGTTCATGTCATCTTATTATTCAGTATTTATAACTTG
CAAAGAAATGAATATCAGAGAGTGAGAGGAACTTGTTTATTGCAGCTTATAATGGTTACAAATAAAGCAA
TAGCATCACAAATTTCACAAATAAAGCATTTTTTTCACTGCATTCTAGTTGTGGTTTGTCCAAACTCATC
AATGTATCTTATCATGTCTGGCTCTAGCTATCCCGCCCCTAACTCCGCCCATCCCGCCCCTAACTCCGCC
CAGTTCCGCCCATTCTCCGCCCCATGGCTGACTAATTTTTTTTATTTATGCAGAGGCCGAGGCCGCCTCG
GCCTCTGAGCTATTCCAGAAGTAGTGAGGAGGCTTTTTTGGAGGCCTTTCAAATATGTATCCGCTCATGA
GACAATAACCCTGATAAATGCTTCAATAATATTGAAAAAGGAAGAGTATGAGTATTCAACATTTCCGTGT
CGCCCTTATTCCCTTTTTTGCGGCATTTTGCCTTCCTGTTTTTGCTCACCCAGAAACGCTGGTGAAAGTA
AAAGATGCTGAAGATCAGTTGGGTGCACGAGTGGGTTACATCGAACTGGATCTCAACAGCGGTAAGATCC
TTGAGAGTTTTCGCCCCGAAGAACGTTTTCCAATGATGAGCACTTTTAAAGTTCTGCTATGTGGCGCGGT
ATTATCCCGTATTGACGCCGGGCAAGAGCAACTCGGTCGCCGCATACACTATTCTCAGAATGACTTGGTT
GAGTACTCACCAGTCACAGAAAAGCATCTTACGGATGGCATGACAGTAAGAGAATTATGCAGTGCTGCCA
TAACCATGAGTGATAACACTGCGGCCAACTTACTTCTGACAACGATCGGAGGACCGAAGGAGCTAACCGC
TTTTTTGCACAACATGGGGGATCATGTAACTCGCCTTGATCGTTGGGAACCGGAGCTGAATGAAGCCATA
CCAAACGACGAGCGTGACACCACGATGCCTGTAGCAATGGCAACAACGTTGCGCAAACTATTAACTGGCG
AACTACTTACTCTAGCTTCCCGGCAACAATTAATAGACTGGATGGAGGCGGATAAAGTTGCAGGACCACT
TCTGCGCTCGGCCCTTCCGGCTGGCTGGTTTATTGCTGATAAATCTGGAGCCGGTGAGCGTGGGTCTCGC
GGTATCATTGCAGCACTGGGGCCAGATGGTAAGCCCTCCCGTATCGTAGTTATCTACACGACGGGGAGTC
AGGCAACTATGGATGAACGAAATAGACAGATCGCTGAGATAGGTGCCTCACTGATTAAGCATTGGTAACT
GTCAGACCAAGTTTACTCATATATACTTTAGATTGATTTAAAACTTCATTTTTAATTTAAAAGGATCTAG
GTGAAGATCCTTTTTGATAATCTCATGACCAAAATCCCTTAACGTGAGTTTTCGTTCCACTGAGCGTCAG
ACCCCGTAGAAAAGATCAAAGGATCTTCTTGAGATCCTTTTTTTCTGCGCGTAATCTGCTGCTTGCAAAC
AAAAAAACCACCGCTACCAGCGGTGGTTTGTTTGCCGGATCAAGAGCTACCAACTCTTTTTCCGAAGGTA
ACTGGCTTCAGCAGAGCGCAGATACCAAATACTGTTCTTCTAGTGTAGCCGTAGTTAGGCCACCACTTCA
AGAACTCTGTAGCACCGCCTACATACCTCGCTCTGCTAATCCTGTTACCAGTGGCTGCTGCCAGTGGCGA
TAAGTCGTGTCTTACCGGGTTGGACTCAAGACGATAGTTACCGGATAAGGCGCAGCGGTCGGGCTGAACG
GGGGGTTCGTGCACACAGCCCAGCTTGGAGCGAACGACCTACACCGAACTGAGATACCTACAGCGTGAGC
TATGAGAAAGCGCCACGCTTCCCGAAGGGAGAAAGGCGGACAGGTATCCGGTAAGCGGCAGGGTCGGAAC
AGGAGAGCGCACGAGGGAGCTTCCAGGGGGAAACGCCTGGTATCTTTATAGTCCTGTCGGGTTTCGCCAC
CTCTGACTTGAGCGTCGATTTTTGTGATGCTCGTCAGGGGGGCGGAGCCTATGGAAAAACGCCAGCAACG
CGGCCTTTTTACGGTTCCTGGCCTTTTGCTGGCCTTTTGCTCACATGTTCTTTCCTGCGTTATCCCCTGA
TTCTGTGGATAACCGTATTACCGCCTTTGAGTGAGCTGATACCGCTCGCCGCAGCCGAACGACCGAGCGC
AGCGAGTCAGTGAGCGAGGAAGCGGAAGAGCGCCCAATACGCAAACCGCCTCTCCCCGCGCGTTGGCCGA
TTCATTAATGCAGCTGGCACGACAGGTTTCCCGACTGGAAAGCGGGCAGTGAGCGCAACGCAATTAATGT
GAGTTAGCTCACTCATTAGGCACCCCAGGCTTTACACTTTATGCTTCCGGCTCGTATGTTGTGTGGAATT
GTGAGCGGATAACAATTTCACACAGGAAACAGCTATGACCATGATTACGCCAAGCGCGCAATTAACCCTC
ACTAAAGGGAACAAAAGCTGGAGCTGCAAGCTTAATGTAGTCTTATGCAATACTCTTGTAGTCTTGCAAC
ATGGTAACGATGAGTTAGCAACATGCCTTACAAGGAGAGAAAAAGCACCGTGCATGCCGATTGGTGGAAG
TAAGGTGGTACGATCGTGCCTTATTAGGAAGGCAACAGACGGGTCTGACATGGATTGGACGAACCACTGA
ATTGCCGCATTGCAGAGATATTGTATTTAAGTGCCTAGCTCGATACATAAACGGGTCTCTCTGGTTAGAC
CAGATCTGAGCCTGGGAGCTCTCTGGCTAACTAGGGAACCCACTGCTTAAGCCTCAATAAAGCTTGCCTT
GAGTGCTTCAAGTAGTGTGTGCCCGTCTGTTGTGTGACTCTGGTAACTAGAGATCCCTCAGACCCTTTTA
GTCAGTGTGGAAAATCTCTAGCAGTGGCGCCCGAACAGGGACTTGAAAGCGAAAGGGAAACCAGAGGAGC
TCTCTCGACGCAGGACTCGGCTTGCTGAAGCGCGCACGGCAAGAGGCGAGGGGCGGCGACTGGTGAGTAC
GCCAAAAATTTTGACTAGCGGAGGCTAGAAGGAGAGAGATGGGTGCGAGAGCGTCAGTATTAAGCGGGGG
AGAATTAGATCGCGATGGGAAAAAATTCGGTTAAGGCCAGGGGGAAAGAAAAAATATAAATTAAAACATA
TAGTATGGGCAAGCAGGGAGCTAGAACGATTCGCAGTTAATCCTGGCCTGTTAGAAACATCAGAAGGCTG
TAGACAAATACTGGGACAGCTACAACCATCCCTTCAGACAGGATCAGAAGAACTTAGATCATTATATAAT
ACAGTAGCAACCCTCTATTGTGTGCATCAAAGGATAGAGATAAAAGACACCAAGGAAGCTTTAGACAAGA
TAGAGGAAGAGCAAAACAAAAGTAAGACCACCGCACAGCAAGCGGCCGCTGATCTTCAGACCTGGAGGAG
GAGATATGAGGGACAATTGGAGAAGTGAATTATATAAATATAAAGTAGTAAAAATTGAACCATTAGGAGT
AGCACCCACCAAGGCAAAGAGAAGAGTGGTGCAGAGAGAAAAAAGAGCAGTGGGAATAGGAGCTTTGTTC
CTTGGGTTCTTGGGAGCAGCAGGAAGCACTATGGGCGCAGCGTCAATGACGCTGACGGTACAGGCCAGAC
AATTATTGTCTGGTATAGTGCAGCAGCAGAACAATTTGCTGAGGGCTATTGAGGCGCAACAGCATCTGTT
GCAACTCACAGTCTGGGGCATCAAGCAGCTCCAGGCAAGAATCCTGGCTGTGGAAAGATACCTAAAGGAT
CAACAGCTCCTGGGGATTTGGGGTTGCTCTGGAAAACTCATTTGCACCACTGCTGTGCCTTGGAATGCTA
GTTGGAGTAATAAATCTCTGGAACAGATTTGGAATCACACGACCTGGATGGAGTGGGACAGAGAAATTAA
CAATTACACAAGCTTAATACACTCCTTAATTGAAGAATCGCAAAACCAGCAAGAAAAGAATGAACAAGAA
TTATTGGAATTAGATAAATGGGCAAGTTTGTGGAATTGGTTTAACATAACAAATTGGCTGTGGTATATAA
AATTATTCATAATGATAGTAGGAGGCTTGGTAGGTTTAAGAATAGTTTTTGCTGTACTTTCTATAGTGAA
TAGAGTTAGGCAGGGATATTCACCATTATCGTTTCAGACCCACCTCCCAACCCCGAGGGGAC
